>Addgene plasmid #91918 | pC028 - LbfCas13a from Listeriaceae bacterium FSL M6-0635 | addgene full sequence | sequence record 181454 | Addgene NGS Result
CCCTCCTTCTTCAGAAATGTATCCAGCTTCTTGATAGACTTCAGGCGATTGTCGCCCCAGTACTCCACCC
TCTCGGTGATGCCGGAGTGCTTGAAATACTGGTTGGCCATGCACTGAAAATCGCGGTCGGCGATGGCCAC
ATAGCCCACGTACCTGCCCAGGATCTCGATCAGCAGGTGGTGCAGCTCGTTCACGTAGGCCAGTGTGGTC
TTATTCTTGTGCCAGTTATAGGCATCGATGGCGTCACAGCACTCCTTGTACTCCTTAAAGAAGGCATTGT
TCTGAGGCTTCTTGGGATTCTTGGCCCACTCGTTGTGCAGCTCCTTGCGCCTCTTGATTGTCTCCTCGAT
TGTCTCCTTCTGGCGCTCCCACTCGGCCAGATTACACTTGCTCACCTTGAACTCGGGGTTGGCATCAAAC
AGCCTCTGGATCACTGTCTCGGTGCCGTACTTCCTTGCCTGCTCCACTCCCCTGAACAGGATTGGTGTCT
TGCCGTCAGACTGTCTATAAGGCTCCCGCTGGTACAGCTCCTCCACCACATAGCCCTTCATGATCTTCTC
GTACTCTCTCTCGCTAGAAAAGAACTGCTTCCAATCGTTCTCCCGGGAGTCCACTCCCAGCAGGGYCAGG
CCGATGATCTCCTGCTCGCCGGTCAGGTGGCCATCGTACTTGATCATCTCATTTCTCAGCTCGCTCAGGT
GCCTTGCGTCCAGCATCTTGCAGAAGATCCAAAAGGCGATATAATCGTCCTTGTTCTTCAGGAAAGAAGG
CTCCACCTTGATATCAAAAGACATCTCCTCGATCTCGGACTGCTCCAGGCCCTGATTGCGGGGGTTCTTG
ATGAACTTCAGATTGGCAGAGCGCATGTGCCTGTCGAAGCCCTTGATAAACACCTGGGAGATGAACTTCT
CAAAGTGGTTTGGGGTATCCTCGATGCTGTCCTCGTGGATGGCGATCTGGCCCTGCACATAGCCCATGTA
ATCTCTAGGCATCTCGCCCTCCTCCACCTCCCGGATATTGATAAAGGCCTTGGCGTCCTGCTGGCGATTC
TTGTTCAGCCTCAGCACGAAGTTGGCGGCATCCCTAAAGGCATTGTTGTCGGCTGTGAACCAGGGCATAA
ACTGCTGATAGTACACCAGCTTGGTCAGGAAATATCTGGCCCGAAAATCCTCCTCGCCGTACTCCAGGAT
ATCGAATGTGGTCAGGTCCAGATTATAGTATCTGTTCTTGGAGGTCTGATAGTCGTGGCCCTTGGCGTAC
ACCCGCTTGAAGCTGGGCACAAAAGGGGCGTTTGTGGTCAGCAGGGAAAAGCCCTGCTTCATCTCCCAGA
TGCTCTGCAGCTCGTCGTGTCTGTAGAACCGCACCACGCCGGAGCTCTTCAGCTTCTCCTCGATAAACTC
GGGGATCTTGGCGATATCCTTGTCCATCAGCTTCTGCATATCGCTGTCGGCGTACTTCATATTGTTTGGC
TCGAACTCAAAGCCCTTGATCTTCAGGATGCTCTTCCAAGAGTGCTTCTTGCAGTGATACACCTCATTTC
TGATCTGCTGGATGGAGCCCCGGATGGCCCAGATGGCCTCATCGAAATTCACGTTCTGCAGCTCGTCGCT
AAAGAAGGGGATCATCTTCTTCACCACATCAGAGCGTGTGGTGGAATTTGGCAGGTTCTTCTTGAAATTG
CCCTTGCCCAGGATGTCCTTCTCACACTCAGGGTTCAGGATCATCTTCAGATTGTTGGAGGCAAAGGCGC
AGGCGTTGATGAACTTAAAGCTGAAGGCCTCGCCAGACCTGATATCCTGCAGGTCCTTTGTCTTGGGATC
GGTCAGCTCGTAGGCCTCCATCTTGCCCTGCTCCAGCACATAGTGGTACACGGCATTCTTGAACTGCTGC
TCCACGGTGCTCTCGATCAGCTCCTTCTTCAGAAAGTCGGCTCTGGCGTGCTTAGAGCGGTTGGGGGCCC
TCTTGATTGGGAAATACCTCTGGATGTACTTCTTCACCTCGATGCCGTACTGATTCAGCTCGGGGTCCTC
CTTCAGCTCGTCCAGGATGTTCCGCTGGTGCTGCTGCAGACAGGCCTTGATCTTATAATTGGCGCTCTTA
TCCTCGTTCAGGTCCACCAGCTTGAAAGACTCGGCCAGATCGGCCAGCTTGTACTTCTTGGCCACCAGGT
CCAGGCCCAGTGGCTCTCCATTCAGAAAGGCGGTCACATACTTCTGCAGCACCAGCTTTCTGGGGGAGTC
TGGGCTCTGGATCTTGTTCTGCTCGATAGACTTCTGGATTGTGGTCTGCTTATAGTGGATGTAGGACTCG
GCCCAATCTGTGTATGGCTTCAGCTTCTCAAAGAAGATGCCCCAGTCAGGCTTGATCTCATCCAGGTCCC
GGATTGCGGGCACGGCGATGTCGGTCAGGCAGAACTGCACGTGCTCTGCTCCCTTGCTAGGTGGATAAGA
GATCATATTCTGGAACTTTGGCTTAAACAGCTTTGTCAGGGACTCGGTATTCAGGCTCTTCAGGTTGTGC
AGCTTCTGGCTAGGCACCTCCTGGTGCAGCACGGCCAGCATCAGCTCTGTGATCTCCTTATTGATGGCCT
TGTTGATGGCCTGCTTTCTCCGATTCTTCTCCTTCTCATCAGGCTTTCTCACGGTCTTGTTCAGGATGGA
CTTGTAGAAGCTCTCCTTCTTCTTATCAAAGATGATCTCTGTGGTCTTGTTGCCGTCGATGCCCTCATAG
CCCAGCTGGCCCTCCTTGGATGTCCGCTCCATCACGATGGTTCTGCCGTCCACCCGCATCTTGGTGATCT
TCATGGATAAGACCTCCTAACATACGAGCCGGAAGCATAAAGTGTAAATCTAGAAATATTTTATCTGATT
AATAAGATGATCTTCTTGAGATCGTTTTGGTCTGCGCGTAATCTCTTGCTCTGAAAACGAAAAAACCGCC
TTGCAGGGCGGTTTTTCGAAGGTTCTCTGAGCTACCAACTCTTTGAACCGAGGTAACTGGCTTGGAGGAG
CGCAGTCACCAAAACTTGTCCTTTCAGTTTAGCCTTAACCGGCGCATGACTTCAAGACTAACTCCTCTAA
ATCAATTACCAGTGGCTGCTGCCAGTGGTGCTTTTGCATGTCTTTCCGGGTTGGACTCAAGACGATAGTT
ACCGGATAAGGCGCAGCGGTCGGACTGAACGGGGGGTTCGTGCATACAGTCCAGCTTGGAGCGAACTGCC
TACCCGGAACTGAGTGTCAGGCGTGGAATGAGACAAACGCGGCCATAACAGCGGAATGACACCGGTAAAC
CGAAAGGCAGGAACAGGAGAGCGCACGAGGGAGCCGCCAGGGGGAAACGCCTGGTATCTTTATAGTCCTG
TCGGGTTTCGCCACCACTGATTTGAGCGTCAGATTTCGTGATGCTTGTCAGGGGGGCGGAGCCTATGGAA
AAACGGCTTTGCCGCGGCCCTCTCACTTCCCTGTTAAGTATCTTCCTGGCATCTTCCAGGAAATCTCCGC
CCCGTTCGTAAGCCATTTCCGCTCGCCGCAGTCGAACGACCGAGCGTAGCGAGTCAGTGAGCGAGGAAGC
GGAATATATCCTGTATCACATATTCTGCTGACGCACCGGTGCAGCCTTTTTTCTCCTGCCACATGAAGCA
CTTCACTGACACCCTCATCAGTGCCAACATAGTAAGCCAGTATACACTCCGCTAGCGCTGATGTCCGGCG
GTGCTTTTGCCGTTACGCACCACCCCGTCAGTAGCTGAACAGGAGGGACAGCTGATAGAAACAGAAGCCA
CTGGAGCACCTCAAAAACACCATCATACACTAAATCAGTAAGTTGGCAGCATCACCCGACGCACTTTGCG
CCGAATAAATACCTGTGACGGAAGATCACTTCGCAGAATAAATAAATCCTGGTGTCCCTGTTGATACCGG
GAAGCCCTGGGCCAACTTTTGGCGAAAATGACACGTTGATCGGCACGTAAGAGGTTCCAACTTTCACCAT
AATGAAATAAGATCACTACCGGGCGTATTTTTTGAGTTATCGAGATTTTCAGGAGCTAAGGAAGCTAAAA
TGGAGAAAAAAATCACTGGATATACCACCGTTGATATATCCCAATGGCATCGTAAAGAACATTTTGAGGC
ATTTCAGTCAGTTGCTCAATGTACCTATAACCAGACCGTTCAGCTGGATATTACGGCCTTTTTAAAGACC
GTAAAGAAAAATAAGCACAAGTTTTATCCGGCCTTTATTCACATTCTTGCCCGCCTGATGAATGCTCATC
CGGAATTCCGTATGGCAATGAAAGACGGTGAGCTGGTGATATGGGATAGTGTTCACCCTTGTTACACCGT
TTTCCATGAGCAAACTGAAACGTTTTCATCGCTCTGGAGTGAATACCACGACGATTTCCGGCAGTTTCTA
CACATATATTCGCAAGATGTGGCGTGTTACGGTGAAAACCTGGCCTATTTCCCTAAAGGGTTTATTGAGA
ATATGTTTTTCGTGTCAGCCAATCCCTGGGTGAGTTTCACCAGTTTTGATTTAAACGTGGCCAATATGGA
CAACTTCTTCGCCCCCGTTTTCACCATGGGCAAATATTATACGCAAGGCGACAAGGTGCTGATGCCGCTG
GCGATTCAGGTTCATCATGCCGTTTGTGATGGCTTCCATGTCGGCAGAATGCTTAATGAATTACAACAGT
ACTGCGATGAGTGGCAGGGCGGGGCGTAATTTTTTTAAGGCAGTTATTGGTGCCCTTAAACGCCTGGTTG
CTACGCCTGAATAAGTGATAATAAGCGGATGAATGGCAGAAATTCGAAAGCAAATTCGACCCGGTCGTCG
GTTCAGGGCAGGGTCGTTAAATAGCCGCTTATGTCTATTGCTGGTTTACCGGTTTATTGACTACCGGAAG
CAGTGTGACCGTGTGCTTCTCAAATGCCTGAGGCCAGTTTGCTCAGGCTCTCCCCGTGGAGGTAATAATT
GACGATATGATCATTTATTCTGCCTCCCAGAGCCTGATAAAAACGGTTAGCGCTTCGTTAATACAGATGT
AGGTGTTCCACAGGGTAGCCAGCAGCATCCTGCGATGCAGATCCGGAACATAATGGTGCAGGGCGCTTGT
TTCGGCGTGGGTATGGTGGCAGGCCCCGTGGCCGGGGGACTGTTGGGCGCTGCCGGCACCTGTCCTACGA
GTTGCATGATAAAGAAGACAGTCATAAGTGCGGCGACGATAGTCATGCCCCGCGCCCACCGGAAGGAGCT
ACCGGCAGCGGTGCGGACTGTTGTAACTCAGAATAAGAAATGAGGCCGCTCATGGCGTTGACTCTCAGTC
ATAGTATCGTGGTATCACCGGTTGGTTCCACTCTCTGTTGCGGGCAACTTCAGCAGCACGTAGGGGACTT
CCGCGTTTCCAGACTTTACGAAACACGGAAACCGAAGACCATTCATGTTGTTGCTCAGGTCGCAGACGTT
TTGCAGCAGCAGTCGCTTCACGTTCGCTCGCGTATCGGTGATTCATTCTGCTAACCAGTAAGGCAACCCC
GCCAGCCTAGCCGGGTCCTCAACGACAGGAGCACGATCATGCGCACCCGTGGCCAGGACCCAACGCTGCC
CGAGATGCGCCGCGTGCGGCTGCTGGAGATGGCGGACGCGATGGATATGTTCTGCCAAGGGTTGGTTTGC
GCATTCACAGTTCTCCGCAAGAATTGATTGGCTCCAATTCTTGGAGTGGTGAATCCGTTAGCGAGGTGCC
GCCGGCTTCCATTCAGGTCGAGGTGGCCCGGCTCCATGCACCGCGACGCAACGCGGGGAGGCAGACAAGG
TATAGGGCGGCGCCTACAATCCATGCCAACCCGTTCCATGTGCTCGCCGAGGCGGCATAAATCGCCGTGA
CGATCAGCGGTCCAATGATCGAAGTTAGGCTGGTAAGAGCCGCGAGCGATCCTTGAAGCTGTCCCTGATG
GTCGTCATCTACCTGCCTGGACAGCATGGCCTGCAACGCGGGCATCCCGATGCCGCCGGAAGCGAGAAGA
ATCATAATGGGGAAGGCCATCCAGCCTCGCGTCGCGAACGCCAGCAAGACGTAGCCCAGCGCGTCGGCCG
CCATGCCGGCGATAATGGCCTGCTTCTCGCCGAAACGTTTGGTGGCGGGACCAGTGACGAAGGCTTGAGC
GAGGGCGTGCAAGATTCCGAATACCGCAAGCGACAGGCCGATCATCGTCGCGCTCCAGCGAAAGCGGTCC
TCGCCGAAAATGACCCAGAGCGCTGCCGGCACCTGTCCTACGAGTTGCATGATAAAGAAGACAGTCATAA
GTGCGGCGACGATAGTCATGCCCCGCGCCCACCGGAAGGAGCTGACTGGGTTGAAGGCTCTCAAGGGCAT
CGGTCGACGCTCTCCCTTATGCGACTCCTGCATTAGGAAGCAGCCCAGTAGTAGGTTGAGGCCGTTGAGC
ACCGCCGCCGCAAGGAATGGTGCATGCAAGGAGATGGCGCCCAACAGTCCCCCGGCCACGGGGCCTGCCA
CCATACCCACGCCGAAACAAGCGCTCATGAGCCCGAAGTGGCGAGCCCGATCTTCCCCATCGGTGATGTC
GGCGATATAGGCGCCAGCAACCGCACCTGTGGCGCCGGTGATGCCGGCCACGATGCGTCCGGCGTAGAGG
ATCCACAGGACGGGTGTGGTCGCCATGATCGCGTAGTCGATAGTGGCTCCAAGTAGCGAAGCGAGCAGGA
CTGGGCGGCGGCCAAAGCGGTCGGACAGTGCTCCGAGAACGGGTGCGCATAGAAATTGCATCAACGCATA
TAGCGCTAGCAGCACGCCATAGTGACTGGCGATGCTGTCGGAATGGACGATATCCCGCAAGAGGCCCGGC
AGTACCGGCATAACCAAGCCTATGCCTACAGCATCCAGGGTGACGGTGCCGAGGATGACGATGAGCGCAT
TGTTAGATTTCATACACGGTGCCTGACTGCGTTAGCAATTTAACTGTGATAAACTACCGCATTAAAGCTT
GTTTTAGTCCTCTTTTGTTTTGAGGTCTCTAAATCCGAGACGAATCTCCGTCTCCGTTTTAGTCCTCTTT
TGTTTTGAGGTACTCTAAATCGCTAGCATTATACCTAGGACTGAGCTAGCTGTCAATCACATCTCCAGCA
GTCTCTTCACGATGCCACAATACTCCTCGCTCACCTGGTTTGTCTCGATGTAGCCGCCATCGATCTTCTT
GCCGCCCAGGTGGCGCAGCTTCTTAGGCTCCAGGCTCTTGATGACCAGCCGGTGCTTATTCTCCTTCAGG
TTGGCGAACACCACGGACATGCCGTGTCTATCCAGGATGTCGATCAGAGACTTGGACACGGCATTCTTCA
GCTTCCGGTCGTACTTAAAGATCTCGCGCAGCCTCTCGGACAGATACAGCAGGGTACACTCAGACTTCAG
GGACAGGTAGTTCAGGTGGGCGATGTGATTCCGGGCGTTCTTCTCGCTCACGAACAGG
Features (pLannotate 1.2.2; 13 found; start..end, strand, type, name):
   2819..2848    -  promoter       lac promoter: promoter for the E. coli lac operon
   2886..3431    +  rep_origin     p15A ori: Plasmids containing the medium-copy-number p15A origin of replication can be propagated in E. coli cells that contain a second plasmid with the ColE1 origin.
   3519..3574    +  rep_origin     RSF ori (fragment): Plasmids containing the RSF 1030 origin of replication can be propagated in E. coli cells that contain additional plasmids with compatible origins.
   3693..3836    -  mobile_element IS1 (fragment): prokaryotic transposable element IS1
   3957..4059    +  promoter       cat promoter: promoter of the E. coli cat gene encoding chloramphenicol acetyltransferase
   4060..4716    +  CDS            cat: CAT_ECOLX - Experimental evidence at protein level: Swiss-Prot protein existence level 1. This enzyme is an effector of chloramphenicol resistance in bacteria. From Escherichia coli. This protein is used as a marker in many commonly used cloning vectors, such as pACYC184.
   5018..5116    -  CDS            YPB2_ECOLX (fragment): Protein predicted: Swiss-Prot protein existence level 4. From Escherichia coli.
   5103..5160    +  CDS            TcR (fragment): tetracycline efflux protein; tet; confers resistance to tetracycline
   5157..5250    -  CDS            TcR (fragment): tetracycline efflux protein; tet; confers resistance to tetracycline
   5386..5511    +  CDS            YPB1_ECOLX (fragment): Protein predicted: Swiss-Prot protein existence level 4. From Escherichia coli.
   5753..6943    -  CDS            TcR: tetracycline efflux protein; tet; confers resistance to tetracycline
   7092..7126    -  promoter       J23119 promoter: bacterial promoter (Registry of Standard Biological Parts BBa J23119)
   7130..7453    -  CDS            cas13a (fragment): CS13A_PALPW - Experimental evidence at protein level: Swiss-Prot protein existence level 1. CRISPR (clustered regularly interspaced short palindromic repeat), is an adaptive immune system that provides protection against mobile genetic elements (viruses, transposable elements and conjugative plasmids). CRISPR clusters contain sequences complementary to antecedent mobile elements and target invading nucleic acids. Unlike many single-component effectors, this CRISPR-Cas system targets RNA (PubMed:28475872). CRISPR clusters are transcribed from pre-CRISPR RNA (crRNA) and processed into crRNA by t
