[The description below was written by a language model from this plasmid's Addgene catalogue record and pLannotate feature annotations shown in this document.]
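Description:
pC028 - LbfCas13a is a low-copy bacterial expression plasmid built on pACYC184, about 7.5 kb in total, that carries the Cas13a effector from Listeriaceae bacterium FSL M6-0635 together with a guide expression cassette into which spacers can be cloned. It replicates from the p15A origin, which is compatible with ColE1-type plasmids and so allows co-maintenance with a second plasmid in E. coli. Selection is by chloramphenicol, through the cat gene and its native promoter. The annotation also picks up other pACYC184 backbone remnants, including a tetracycline efflux (TcR) reading frame plus shorter TcR fragments, an IS1 fragment and small predicted ORFs. The record lists only chloramphenicol as the resistance marker.

The insert is recorded as roughly 3.3 kb. The automated feature table recognises only a short stretch as Cas13a, by similarity to a different orthologue, so most of the LbfCas13a coding region, which presumably lies in the large unannotated span, is not labelled, and neither are the direct repeat and spacer cloning site. Two bacterial promoters are annotated on the reverse strand: a lac promoter and the strong constitutive synthetic J23119 promoter, the latter sitting just downstream of the annotated Cas13a fragment. The record does not state which promoter drives the protein and which the guide RNA.

Cas13a is an RNA-guided, RNA-targeting CRISPR effector that processes its own crRNA. The stated purpose is to express this orthologue in bacteria alongside a user-defined guide, which suits testing RNA-targeting activity. Repository quality-control sequencing suggests the stock may be a mixed population encoding either alanine or threonine at residue 727 of LbfCas13a.
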