Addgene plasmid #91918: pC028 - LbfCas13a from Listeriaceae bacterium FSL M6-0635
Purpose: Expresses LbfCas13a for bacterial expression and contains backbone for spacer cloning
Depositing lab: Feng Zhang. Depositing organization: Broad Institute. Publication: RNA targeting with CRISPR-Cas13. Abudayyeh OO, Gootenberg JS, Essletzbichler P, Han S, Joung J, Belanto JJ, Verdine V, Cox DBT, Kellner MJ, Regev A, Lander ES, Voytas DF, Ting AY, Zhang F. Nature. 2017 Oct 4. doi: 10.1038/nature24049. PubMed 28976959.
Backbone
  Vector backbone: pACYC184
  Backbone size w/o insert (bp): 4196
  Total vector size (bp): 7479
  Vector type: Bacterial Expression
Growth in bacteria
  Bacterial resistance: Chloramphenicol, 25 μg/mL
  Growth temperature: 37°C
  Growth strain: NEB Stable
  Copy number: Low Copy
Gene/Insert
  Gene/Insert name: LbfCas13a and guide expression cassette
  Species: Listeriaceae bacterium FSL M6-0635
  Insert size (bp): 3283
Terms and licenses: Academic/Nonprofit Terms; Industry Terms: Not Available to Industry
Depositor comments: Note: Addgene's quality control sequencing suggests that there may be a mixed population of LbfCas13a Ala727 and Thr727.
How to cite: pC028 - LbfCas13a from Listeriaceae bacterium FSL M6-0635 was a gift from Feng Zhang (Addgene plasmid # 91918 ; http://n2t.net/addgene:91918 ; RRID:Addgene_91918)
